>Addgene plasmid #112998 | pGEX6P-1 BICC FL | addgene full sequence | sequence record 217745 | Addgene NGS Result
TTGAGATCCTTTTTTTCTGCGCGTAATCTGCTGCTTGCAAACAAAAAAACCACCGCTACCAGCGGTGGTT
TGTTTGCCGGATCAAGAGCTACCAACTCTTTTTCCGAAGGTAACTGGCTTCAGCAGAGCGCAGATACCAA
ATACTGTCCTTCTAGTGTAGCCGTAGTTAGGCCACCACTTCAAGAACTCTGTAGCACCGCCTACATACCT
CGCTCTGCTAATCCTGTTACCAGTGGCTGCTGCCAGTGGCGATAAGTCGTGTCTTACCGGGTTGGACTCA
AGACGATAGTTACCGGATAAGGCGCAGCGGTCGGGCTGAACGGGGGGTTCGTGCACACAGCCCAGCTTGG
AGCGAACGACCTACACCGAACTGAGATACCTACAGCGTGAGCTATGAGAAAGCGCCACGCTTCCCGAAGG
GAGAAAGGCGGACAGGTATCCGGTAAGCGGCAGGGTCGGAACAGGAGAGCGCACGAGGGAGCTTCCAGGG
GGAAACGCCTGGTATCTTTATAGTCCTGTCGGGTTTCGCCACCTCTGACTTGAGCGTCGATTTTTGTGAT
GCTCGTCAGGGGGGCGGAGCCTATGGAAAAACGCCAGCAACGCGGCCTTTTTACGGTTCCTGGCCTTTTG
CTGGCCTTTTGCTCACATGTTCTTTCCTGCGTTATCCCCTGATTCTGTGGATAACCGTATTACCGCCTTT
GAGTGAGCTGATACCGCTCGCCGCAGCCGAACGACCGAGCGCAGCGAGTCAGTGAGCGAGGAAGCGGAAG
AGCGCCTGATGCGGTATTTTCTCCTTACGCATCTGTGCGGTATTTCACACCGCATAAATTCCGACACCAT
CGAATGGCGCAAAACCTTTCGCGGTATGGCATGATAGCGCCCGGAAGAGAGTCAATTCAGGGTGGTGAAT
GTGAAACCAGTAACGTTATACGATGTCGCAGAGTATGCCGGTGTCTCTTATCAGACCGTTTCCCGCGTGG
TGAACCAGGCCAGCCACGTTTCTGCGAAAACGCGGGAAAAAGTGGAAGCGGCGATGGCGGAGCTGAATTA
CATTCCCAACCGCGTGGCACAACAACTGGCGGGCAAACAGTCGTTGCTGATTGGCGTTGCCACCTCCAGT
CTGGCCCTGCACGCGCCGTCGCAAATTGTCGCGGCGATTAAATCTCGCGCCGATCAACTGGGTGCCAGCG
TGGTGGTGTCGATGGTAGAACGAAGCGGCGTCGAAGCCTGTAAAGCGGCGGTGCACAATCTTCTCGCGCA
ACGCGTCAGTGGGCTGATCATTAACTATCCGCTGGATGACCAGGATGCCATTGCTGTGGAAGCTGCCTGC
ACTAATGTTCCGGCGTTATTTCTTGATGTCTCTGACCAGACACCCATCAACAGTATTATTTTCTCCCATG
AAGACGGTACGCGACTGGGCGTGGAGCATCTGGTCGCATTGGGTCACCAGCAAATCGCGCTGTTAGCGGG
CCCATTAAGTTCTGTCTCGGCGCGTCTGCGTCTGGCTGGCTGGCATAAATATCTCACTCGCAATCAAATT
CAGCCGATAGCGGAACGGGAAGGCGACTGGAGTGCCATGTCCGGTTTTCAACAAACCATGCAAATGCTGA
ATGAGGGCATCGTTCCCACTGCGATGCTGGTTGCCAACGATCAGATGGCGCTGGGCGCAATGCGCGCCAT
TACCGAGTCCGGGCTGCGCGTTGGTGCGGATATCTCGGTAGTGGGATACGACGATACCGAAGACAGCTCA
TGTTATATCCCGCCGTTAACCACCATCAAACAGGATTTTCGCCTGCTGGGGCAAACCAGCGTGGACCGCT
TGCTGCAACTCTCTCAGGGCCAGGCGGTGAAGGGCAATCAGCTGTTGCCCGTCTCACTGGTGAAAAGAAA
AACCACGCTAGCGCCCAATACGCAAACCGCCTCTCCCCGCGCGTTGGCCGATTCATTAATGCAGCTGGCA
CGACAGGTTTCCCGACTGGAAAGCGGGCAGTGAGCGCAACGCAATTAATGTAAGTTAGCTCACTCATTAG
GCACCCCAGGCTTTACACTTTATGCTTCCGGCTCGTATGTTGTGTGGAATTGTGAGCGGATAACAATTTC
ACACAGGAAACAGCTATGACCATGATTACGGATTCACTGGCCGTCGTTTTACAACGTCGTGACTGGGAAA
ACCCTGGCGTTACCCAACTTAATCGCCTTGCAGCACATCCCCCTTTCGCCAGCTGGCGTAATAGCGAAGA
GGCCCGCACCGATCGCCCTTCCCAACAGTTGCGCAGCCTGAATGGCGAATGGCGCTTTGCCTGGTTTCCG
GCACCAGAAGCGGTGCCGGAAAGCTGGCTGGAGTGCGATCTTCCTGAGGCCGATACTGTCGTCGTCCCCT
CAAACTGGCAGATGCACGGTTACGATGCGCCCATCTACACCAACGTGACCTATCCCATTACGGTCAATCC
GCCGTTTGTTCCCACGGAGAATCCGACGGGTTGTTACTCGCTCACATTTAATGTTGATGAAAGCTGGCTA
CAGGAAGGCCAGACGCGAATTATTTTTGATGGCGTTGGAATTAGCTTATCGACTGCACGGTGCACCAATG
CTTCTGGCGTCAGGCAGCCATCGGAAGCTGTGGTATGGCTGTGCAGGTCGTAAATCACTGCATAATTCGT
GTCGCTCAAGGCGCACTCCCGTTCTGGATAATGTTTTTTGCGCCGACATCATAACGGTTCTGGCAAATAT
TCTGAAATGAGCTGTTGACAATTAATCATCGGCTCGTATAATGTGTGGAATTGTGAGCGGATAACAATTT
CACACAGGAAACAGTATTCATGTCCCCTATACTAGGTTATTGGAAAATTAAGGGCCTTGTGCAACCCACT
CGACTTCTTTTGGAATATCTTGAAGAAAAATATGAAGAGCATTTGTATGAGCGCGATGAAGGTGATAAAT
GGCGAAACAAAAAGTTTGAATTGGGTTTGGAGTTTCCCAATCTTCCTTATTATATTGATGGTGATGTTAA
ATTAACACAGTCTATGGCCATCATACGTTATATAGCTGACAAGCACAACATGTTGGGTGGTTGTCCAAAA
GAGCGTGCAGAGATTTCAATGCTTGAAGGAGCGGTTTTGGATATTAGATACGGTGTTTCGAGAATTGCAT
ATAGTAAAGACTTTGAAACTCTCAAAGTTGATTTTCTTAGCAAGCTACCTGAAATGCTGAAAATGTTCGA
AGATCGTTTATGTCATAAAACATATTTAAATGGTGATCATGTAACCCATCCTGACTTCATGTTGTATGAC
GCTCTTGATGTTGTTTTATACATGGACCCAATGTGCCTGGATGCGTTCCCAAAATTAGTTTGTTTTAAAA
AACGTATTGAAGCTATCCCACAAATTGATAAGTACTTGAAATCCAGCAAGTATATAGCATGGCCTTTGCA
GGGCTGGCAAGCCACGTTTGGTGGTGGCGACCATCCTCCAAAATCGGATCTGGAAGTTCTGTTCCAGGGG
CCCCTGGGATCCCCGGAATTCATGTTGTCCTGTGCCTCTTTCAATAAACTGATGTATCCGTCGGCCGCAG
ATGTTGCCAAACCGCCAATGGTGGGCTTGGAGGTGGAAGCTGGATCCATTGGATCCCTGTCCAGTCTTCA
CGCCCTTCCATCGACCACCTCGGTGGGCAGTGGAGCCCCCAGCGAGACGCAGAGCGAGATCTCCTCCGTG
GATAGCGATTGGAGTGACATACGCGCCATCGCCATGAAGTTGGGCGTTCAAAACCCAGACGATCTCCACA
CGGAACGTTTCAAGGTGGATCGACAGAAATTGGAACAGTTAATAAAAGCGGAGAGCTCCATTGAGGGAAT
GAATGGAGCTGAATATTTTTTCCATGACATCATGAACACTACGGATACTTATGTGAGCTGGCCTTGCAGA
CTCAAAATTGGTGCCAAGAGCAAGAAGGATCCCCATGTGCGAATTGTGGGAAAGGTGGATCAGGTTCAGC
GGGCAAAGGAGCGCATCCTTAGCAGTCTTGACTCCAGGGGCACTCGAGTGATCATGAAAATGGACGTCAG
CTACACGGATCACTCGTACATCATCGGACGAGGTGGCAACAACATCAAGCGCATAATGGACGACACGCAT
ACCCATATCCACTTCCCCGACTCGAATCGCTCCAATCCCACGGAGAAATCCAACCAGGTGTCGCTGTGCG
GCAGCCTAGAGGGCGTGGAGCGAGCCCGGGCTCTCGTTCGGCTCTCCACACCGCTGCTCATCTCCTTCGA
GATGCCCGTAATGGGACCCAACAAGCCGCAGCCCGACCACGAGACTCCCTACATCAAGATGATCGAGACC
AAGTTCAATGTTCAGGTCATATTCTCCACGCGTCCAAAATTGCATACCTCGCTGGTTTTGGTCAAGGGAT
CCGAGAAGGAATCGGCGCAGGTCCGAGATGCCACGCAGCTGCTGATCAACTTCGCCTGTGAGAGTATTGC
GAGCCAAATCCTGGTGAATGTCCAGATGGAGATCTCGCCGCAGCATCACGAAATCGTCAAGGGCAAGAAC
AACGTGAATCTGCTGAGCATTATGGAGCGAACCCAGACCAAGATCATATTCCCCGATCTGAGCGACATGA
ACGTGAAGCCCCTGAAGAAGTCCCAGGTCACGATCAGCGGACGCATCGACGACGTCTACTTGGCGCGACA
ACAATTGCTTGGCAATTTGCCCGTAGCATTGATTTTTGACTTTCCGGACAACCACAACGATGCATCCGAA
ATAATGAGCCTCAACACCAAGTACGGCGTCTACATCACGTTGCGCCAGAAACAGCGGCAGAGCACCCTGG
CCATTGTGGTCAAGGGAGTGGAGAAGTTTATAGACAAAATCTACGAGGCCCGCCAGGAGATCCTGCGCCT
GGCCACGCCATTCGTGAAGCCCGAGATCCCCGACTACTACTTCATGCCAAAGGACAAAGACCTTAATCTC
GCCTACCGCACCCAGTTAACTGCTCTGCTGGCTGGGTATGTGGACAGCCCGAAGACTCCATCGCTGCTGC
CGCCCTCCTTGGCTGGCCAACTGACGCCCTATGCCAACAACAATCACCTGTTGTTGAACGCCAATGGCTT
GGCCACGCCCACTGGGGTGTGTGCGCCCACCCAAAAATATATGCAGTTGCACAACAGCTTCCAACAGGCT
CAGAATCGTTCCATGGTGGCTGGTGGGCAGAGCAACAATGGCAACTATCTGCAGGTTCCTGGAGCGGTGG
CGCCGCCTCTCAAACCGCCGACTGTTTCGCCACGGAACAGCTGCAGTCAGAATACCAGTGGTTACCAGAG
CTTTAGCAGCAGCACCACCTCCCTGGAGCAGTCGTATCCGCCGTATGCCCAATTGCCGGGCACCGTGTCG
TCCACTTCATCCTCCACCGCGGGAAGCCAAAATCGGGCGCATTATTCGCCAGATTCCACTTACGGCAGTG
AGGGTGGTGGCGTTGGCGGCGGAGGTGGTGGTGGGGCGCGTCTGGGACGACGCCTTAGCGATGGAGTGCT
GCTGGGGCTGAGTAATTCCAACGGTGGAGGAGGTAACTCCGGAGGAGCCCACCTCCTGCCCGGCAGTGCC
GAGAGCTATCGGAGTTTGCACTATGACCTTGGAGGAAACAAGCACTCCGGCCACCGTGCCTTTGACTTCG
ACATGAAACGGGCCCTGGGCTACAAAGCCATGGAGCGCACCCCGGTGGCAGGGGAGCTGCGAACACCCAC
GACCGCTTGGATGGGAATGGGCTTGAGCAGCACCTCGCCCGCCCCTGCCCCGCTGGAGAACGGGGAAAAT
GGGGCTGCTGGTGGAGGAGCATCTAGTGGGTGGCGGCTGCCACCAGGACTGGGTTCCCCTTACGGACTGA
GTGCCACCACCGGACTCCTGGACGCCACTCCAGTCAACCGACGGATGCAGCTAGCCAAGCACAAGGACAT
CCAGACTCTGCTCACCAGTTTGGGTCTGGAGCACTACATCAAAATATTCGTTCTAAACGAAATCGACCTG
GAGGTGTTCACCACCCTGACCGAGGAAAACCTGATGGAGCTGGGTATCGCGGCGTTTGGAGCTCGCAAGA
AGCTGCTGACGGCCATTCACACGCTGCTGGCCAACGAGGCGGCCTGCAGCACAATGCCCAGCAGCAGCTC
CTCGCAGAACTCCTCGTCGCCGCGATTCTCCGGAAGTGCGGCCCCAGGCGCAGAGCGCCGTCCCTCCAAC
CAGTGGTGAGTCGACTCGAGCGGCCGCATCGTGACTGACTGACGATCTGCCTCGCGCGTTTCGGTGATGA
CGGTGAAAACCTCTGACACATGCAGCTCCCGGAGACGGTCACAGCTTGTCTGTAAGCGGATGCCGGGAGC
AGACAAGCCCGTCAGGGCGCGTCAGCGGGTGTTGGCGGGTGTCGGGGCGCAGCCATGACCCAGTCACGTA
GCGATAGCGGAGTGTATAATTCTTGAAGACGAAAGGGCCTCGTGATACGCCTATTTTTATAGGTTAATGT
CATGATAATAATGGTTTCTTAGACGTCAGGTGGCACTTTTCGGGGAAATGTGCGCGGAACCCCTATTTGT
TTATTTTTCTAAATACATTCAAATATGTATCCGCTCATGAGACAATAACCCTGATAAATGCTTCAATAAT
ATTGAAAAAGGAAGAGTATGAGTATTCAACATTTCCGTGTCGCCCTTATTCCCTTTTTTGCGGCATTTTG
CCTTCCTGTTTTTGCTCACCCAGAAACGCTGGTGAAAGTAAAAGATGCTGAAGATCAGTTGGGTGCACGA
GTGGGTTACATCGAACTGGATCTCAACAGCGGTAAGATCCTTGAGAGTTTTCGCCCCGAAGAACGTTTTC
CAATGATGAGCACTTTTAAAGTTCTGCTATGTGGCGCGGTATTATCCCGTGTTGACGCCGGGCAAGAGCA
ACTCGGTCGCCGCATACACTATTCTCAGAATGACTTGGTTGAGTACTCACCAGTCACAGAAAAGCATCTT
ACGGATGGCATGACAGTAAGAGAATTATGCAGTGCTGCCATAACCATGAGTGATAACACTGCGGCCAACT
TACTTCTGACAACGATCGGAGGACCGAAGGAGCTAACCGCTTTTTTGCACAACATGGGGGATCATGTAAC
TCGCCTTGATCGTTGGGAACCGGAGCTGAATGAAGCCATACCAAACGACGAGCGTGACACCACGATGCCT
GCAGCAATGGCAACAACGTTGCGCAAACTATTAACTGGCGAACTACTTACTCTAGCTTCCCGGCAACAAT
TAATAGACTGGATGGAGGCGGATAAAGTTGCAGGACCACTTCTGCGCTCGGCCCTTCCGGCTGGCTGGTT
TATTGCTGATAAATCTGGAGCCGGTGAGCGTGGGTCTCGCGGTATCATTGCAGCACTGGGGCCAGATGGT
AAGCCCTCCCGTATCGTAGTTATCTACACGACGGGGAGTCAGGCAACTATGGATGAACGAAATAGACAGA
TCGCTGAGATAGGTGCCTCACTGATTAAGCATTGGTAACTGTCAGACCAAGTTTACTCATATATACTTTA
GATTGATTTAAAACTTCATTTTTAATTTAAAAGGATCTAGGTGAAGATCCTTTTTGATAATCTCATGACC
AAAATCCCTTAACGTGAGTTTTCGTTCCACTGAGCGTCAGACCCCGTAGAAAAGATCAAAGGATCTTC
Features (pLannotate 1.2.2; 17 found; start..end, strand, type, name):
      1..589     +  rep_origin     ori: high-copy-number ColE1/pMB1/pBR322/pUC origin of replication
    775..826     -  misc_feature   bom (fragment): basis of mobility region from pBR322
    833..910     +  promoter       lacI promoter: lacI
    911..1993    +  CDS            lacI: lac repressor; lacI; The lac repressor binds to the lac operator to inhibit transcription in E. coli. This inhibition can be relieved by adding lactose or isopropyl-β-D-thiogalactopyranoside (IPTG).
   2006..2027    +  protein_bind   CAP binding site: CAP binding activates transcription in the presence of cAMP. E. coli catabolite activator protein
   2042..2072    +  promoter       lac promoter: promoter for the E. coli lac operon
   2080..2096    +  protein_bind   lac operator: The lac repressor binds to the lac operator to inhibit transcription in E. coli. This inhibition can be relieved by adding lactose or isopropyl-β-D-thiogalactopyranoside (IPTG). lac repressor encoded by lacI
   2116..2289    +  CDS            lacZα: LacZα fragment of β-galactosidase; lacZ fragment
   2553..2669    -  CDS            yciV (fragment): RNAAM_ECOLI - Also known as trpH From Escherichia coli (strain K12).
   2745..2773    +  promoter       tac promoter: strong E. coli promoter; hybrid between the trp and lac UV5 promoters
   2781..2797    +  protein_bind   lac operator: The lac repressor binds to the lac operator to inhibit transcription in E. coli. This inhibition can be relieved by adding lactose or isopropyl-β-D-thiogalactopyranoside (IPTG). lac repressor encoded by lacI
   2820..3473    +  CDS            GST26_SCHJA: Experimental evidence at protein level: Swiss-Prot protein existence level 1. GST isoenzymes appear to play a central role in the parasite detoxification system. Other functions are also suspected including a role in increasing the solubility of haematin in the parasite gut. From Schistosoma japonicum (Blood fluke).
   3522..6236    +  CDS            BicC: BICC_DROME - Experimental evidence at protein level: Swiss-Prot protein existence level 1. RNA-binding protein that is involved in oogenesis. Required for correct targeting of the migrating anterior follicle cells and the establishment of anterior-posterior polarity in the oocyte. May act as translational repressor of oskar during oogenesis. Function seems to be sensitive to small changes in expression. From Drosophila melanogaster (Fruit fly).
   6277..6316    +  CDS            rop (fragment): Rop protein, which maintains plasmids at low copy number; rop
   6418..6458    +  misc_feature   bom (fragment): basis of mobility region from pBR322
   6563..6667    +  promoter       AmpR promoter: bla
   6668..7528    +  CDS            AmpR: β-lactamase; bla; confers resistance to ampicillin, carbenicillin, and related antibiotics
