[The description below was written by a language model from this plasmid's Addgene catalogue record and pLannotate feature annotations shown in this document.]
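Description:
pGEX6P-1 BICC FL is a bacterial expression plasmid of about 7.7 kb, built on the pGEX6P-1 backbone, for producing full-length Drosophila melanogaster Bicaudal-C (BicC) as a glutathione S-transferase fusion in E. coli. It replicates from a high-copy ColE1/pMB1-type origin and is selected with ampicillin through the β-lactamase (AmpR) gene and its native promoter. Short remnants of pBR322 sequence (bom and rop fragments) and a lacZα segment with its lac promoter, operator and CAP site are also annotated as backbone carry-over rather than functional payload.

The expression cassette consists of the strong hybrid tac promoter followed by a lac operator, driving the Schistosoma japonicum GST coding sequence and then, a short linker downstream on the same strand, the BicC open reading frame of roughly 2.7 kb. The plasmid carries its own lacI gene and promoter, so the lac repressor holds the tac promoter off until IPTG is added, giving inducible expression independent of the host strain's repressor level. The N-terminal GST moiety allows affinity capture of the fusion on glutathione resin. pGEX-6P vectors normally place a PreScission protease site in the linker between GST and the insert for tag removal, although that site is not separately annotated in the feature table, and the restriction sites used for cloning are not recorded.

BicC is an RNA-binding protein involved in oogenesis and oocyte polarity and is thought to act as a translational repressor. The stated purpose of the construct is expression and purification of the full-length protein, and the associated work concerned identifying substrates of the PNG kinase during the oocyte-to-embryo transition.
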