Addgene plasmid #112998: pGEX6P-1 BICC FL
Purpose: For protein expression and purification of full-length Drosophila BicC
Depositing lab: Terry Orr-Weaver. Depositing organization: Whitehead Institute for Biomedical Research. Publication: Identification of PNG kinase substrates uncovers interactions with the translational repressor TRAL in the oocyte-to-embryo transition. Hara M, Lourido S, Petrova B, Lou HJ, Von Stetina JR, Kashevsky H, Turk BE, Orr-Weaver TL. Elife. 2018 Feb 26;7. pii: 33150. doi: 10.7554/eLife.33150. PubMed 29480805.
Backbone
  Vector backbone: pGEX6P-1
  Vector type: Bacterial Expression
Growth in bacteria
  Bacterial resistance: Ampicillin, 100 μg/mL
  Growth temperature: 37°C
  Growth strain: DH5alpha
  Copy number: High Copy
Gene/Insert
  Gene/Insert name: full length BicC
  Species: D. melanogaster (fly)
  Entrez Gene: BicC (a.k.a. Dmel_CG4824, BG:DS00913.2, BICC, Bic-C, CG4824, Dmel\CG4824, Dromel_CG4824_FBtr0080804_bicc_mORF, bicC, br34, l(2)br34)
  Cloning method: Restriction Enzyme; 5′ cloning site Unknown (unknown if destroyed); 3′ cloning site Unknown (unknown if destroyed)
Terms and licenses: Academic/Nonprofit Terms; Industry Terms: Not Available to Industry
How to cite: pGEX6P-1 BICC FL was a gift from Terry Orr-Weaver (Addgene plasmid # 112998 ; http://n2t.net/addgene:112998 ; RRID:Addgene_112998)
